>Addgene plasmid #217187 | pCMV-S_DM | addgene full sequence | sequence record 444323 | Addgene NGS Result
GACATTGATTATTGACTAGTTATTAATAGTAATCAATTACGGGGTCATTAGTTCATAGCCCATATATGGA
GTTCCGCGTTACATAACTTACGGTAAATGGCCCGCCTGGCTGACCGCCCAACGACCCCCGCCCATTGACG
TCAATAATGACGTATGTTCCCATAGTAACGCCAATAGGGACTTTCCATTGACGTCAATGGGTGGAGTATT
TACGGTAAACTGCCCACTTGGCAGTACATCAAGTGTATCATATGCCAAGTACGCCCCCTATTGACGTCAA
TGACGGTAAATGGCCCGCCTGGCATTATGCCCAGTACATGACCTTATGGGACTTTCCTACTTGGCAGTAC
ATCTACGTATTAGTCATCGCTATTACCATGGTGATGCGGTTTTGGCAGTACATCAATGGGCGTGGATAGC
GGTTTGACTCACGGGGATTTCCAAGTCTCCACCCCATTGACGTCAATGGGAGTTTGTTTTGGCACCAAAA
TCAACGGGACTTTCCAAAATGTCGTAACAACTCCGCCCCATTGACGCAAATGGGCGGTAGGCGTGTACGG
TGGGAGGTCTATATAAGCAGAGCTCTCTGGCTAACTAGAGAACCCACTGCTTACTGGCTTATCGAAATTA
ATACGACTCACTATAGGGAGACCCAAGCTTGGTACCGAGCTCGGATCCACTAGTAACGGCCGCCAGTGTG
CTGGAATTCGCCGCCACCATGCCTGGTAAACGCCTGGCGTTTGAAGTGACCCAGCTGATCTATTACAACC
ACCAGCTGGGCAAAAGCATCCCTGAGCTGGTGGAGATCTTTAGCGTGAGCCGCAAAACCGTGTATAACAT
TCTGAACCGCAGCGAAAAGGAAGGTCGCCTGGAACCTAAATCAGGTGGCGGCTGCAAGACCAAAATCAAC
AAACGCGTGGACCGCCTGATAATGCGCAAAGCGATTGCGAACCCTCGTATTAGCGTTCGTAGCCTGGCGC
AGGATATTCGCGAAGAGTGCCATCTGACCGTGAGCCATGAAACCGTGCGCCAGGTGATATTACGCCATCG
CTATTCATCACGCGTGGCGCGTAAAAAACCGCTGCTGAGCGAAATTAACATTGAGAAGCGCCATAGCTTT
GCGGTGAGCATGATGGATCATGCGGAAGAGTATTGGGACGACGTGATCTTCTGCGACGAAACCAAGATGA
TGCTGTTTTACAACGATGGCCCGAGCCGTGTTTGGCGCAAACCTTTAAGCGCGCTGGAAACCCAGAACAT
CATTCCTACCATCAAGTTTGGCAAGCTGAGCGTGATGATCTGGGGCTGCATCAGCTCACATGGCGTTGGC
AAACTGGCGTTTATTGAAAGCACCATGAACGCCGTGCAGTACCTGGATATTCTGAAGACCAACCTGAAAG
CGAGCGCGGAAAAATTCGGCCTGTTCAGCAACAACAAACCGAACTTTAAGTTCTACCAGGACAACGATCC
TAAGCATAAGGAATACAACGTGCGCAACTGGCTGCTGTATAACTGCGGCAAAGTGATTGATACCCCGCCT
CAGAGCCCTGATCTGAACCCGATTGAAAACCTGTGGGCCTACCTGAAAAAAAAAGTGGCGAAGCGCGGTC
CTAAAACCCGCCAGCAGTTAATGGCGGCGATCATTGAAGAATGGGAGAAAATCCCTCTGGAGTACGACCT
GAAAAAACTGATCCACAGCATGAAAAAGCGCCTGCAGTTAGTGGCGAAAGCCAACGGTGGCCATACCAAA
TATTGATGAGCGGCCGCTCGAGCATGCATCTAGAGGGCCCTATTCTATAGTGTCACCTAAATGCTAGAGC
TCGCTGATCAGCCTCGACTGTGCCTTCTAGTTGCCAGCCATCTGTTGTTTGCCCCTCCCCCGTGCCTTCC
TTGACCCTGGAAGGTGCCACTCCCACTGTCCTTTCCTAATAAAATGAGGAAATTGCATCGCATTGTCTGA
GTAGGTGTCATTCTATTCTGGGGGGTGGGGTGGGGCAGGACAGCAAGGGGGAGGATTGGGAAGACAATAG
CAGGCATGCTGGGGATGCGGTGGGCTCTATGGCTTCTGAGGCGGAAAGAACCAGCTGGGGCTCTAGGGGG
TATCCCC
[124 nt withheld, positions 2108-2231]
C
[91 nt withheld, positions 2233-2323]
A
[49 nt withheld, positions 2325-2373]
CCTTTGACGTTGGAGTCCACGTTCTTT
[37 nt withheld, positions 2401-2437]
ACCCTATCTCGGTCTATTCTTTTGATTTATAAGGGATTTTGCCGATTTCGGCCTATTGGTTAAAAAATGA
GCTGATTTAACAAAAATTTAACGCGAATTAATTCTGTGGAATGTGTGTCAGTTAGGGTGTGGAAAGTCCC
CAGGCTCCCCAGCAGGCAGAAGTATGCAAAGCATGCATCTCAATTAGTCAGCAACCAGGTGTGGAAAGTC
CCCAGGCTCCCCAGCAGGCAGAAGTATGCAAAGCATGCATCTCAATTAGTCAGCAACCATAGTCCCGCCC
CTAACTCCGCCCATCCCGCCCCTAACTCCGCCCAGTTCCGCCCATTCTCCGCCCCATGGCTGACTAATTT
TTTTTATTTATGCAGAGGCCGAGGCCGCCTCTGCCTCTGAGCTATTCCAGAAGTAGTGAGGAGGCTTTTT
TGGAGGCCTAGGCTTTTGCAAAAAGCTCCCCGAAATGACCGACCAAGCGACGCCCAACCTGCCATCACGA
GATTTCGATTCCACCGCCGCCTTCTATGAAAGGTTGGGCTTCGGAATCGTTTTCCGGGACGCCGGCTGGA
TGATCCTCCAGCGCGGGGATCTCATGCTGGAGTTCTTCGCCCACCCCAACTTGTTTATTGCAGCTTATAA
TGGTTACAAATAAAGCAATAGCATCACAAATTTCACAAATAAAGCATTTTTTTCACTGCATTCTAGTTGT
GGTTTGTCCAAACTCATCAATGTATCTTATCATGTCTGTATACCGTCGACCTCTAGCTAGAGCTTGGCGT
AATCATGGTCATAGCTGTTTCCTGTGTGAAATTGTTATCCGCTCACAATTCCACACAACATACGAGCCGG
AAGCATAAAGTGTAAAGCCTGGGGTGCCTAATGAGTGAGCTAACTCACATTAATTGCGTTGCGCTCACTG
CCCGCTTTCCAGTCGGGAAACCTGTCGTGCCAGCTGCATTAATGAATCGGCCAACGCGCGGGGAGAGGCG
GTTTGCGTATTGGGCGCTCTTCCGCTTCCTCGCTCACTGACTCGCTGCGCTCGGTCGTTCGGCTGCGGCG
AGCGGTATCAGCTCACTCAAAGGCGGTAATACGGTTATCCACAGAATCAGGGGATAACGCAGGAAAGAAC
ATGTGAGCAAAAGGCCAGCAAAAGGCCAGGAACCGTAAAAAGGCCGCGTTGCTGGCGTTTTTCCATAGGC
TCCGCCCCCCTGACGAGCATCACAAAAATCGACGCTCAAGTCAGAGGTGGCGAAACCCGACAGGACTATA
AAGATACCAGGCGTTTCCCCCTGGAAGCTCCCTCGTGCGCTCTCCTGTTCCGACCCTGCCGCTTACCGGA
TACCTGTCCGCCTTTCTCCCTTCGGGAAGCGTGGCGCTTTCTCATAGCTCACGCTGTAGGTATCTCAGTT
CGGTGTAGGTCGTTCGCTCCAAGCTGGGCTGTGTGCACGAACCCCCCGTTCAGCCCGACCGCTGCGCCTT
ATCCGGTAACTATCGTCTTGAGTCCAACCCGGTAAGACACGACTTATCGCCACTGGCAGCAGCCACTGGT
AACAGGATTAGCAGAGCGAGGTATGTAGGCGGTGCTACAGAGTTCTTGAAGTGGTGGCCTAACTACGGCT
ACACTAGAAGAACAGTATTTGGTATCTGCGCTCTGCTGAAGCCAGTTACCTTCGGAAAAAGAGTTGGTAG
CTCTTGATCCGGCAAACAAACCACCGCTGGTAGCGGTGGTTTTTTTGTTTGCAAGCAGCAGATTACGCGC
AGAAAAAAAGGATCTCAAGAAGATCCTTTGATCTTTTCTACGGGGTCTGACGCTCAGTGGAACGAAAACT
CACGTTAAGGGATTTTGGTCATGAGATTATCAAAAAGGATCTTCACCTAGATCCTTTTAAATTAAAAATG
AAGTTTTAAATCAATCTAAAGTATATATGAGTAAACTTGGTCTGACAGTTACCAATGCTTAATCAGTGAG
GCACCTATCTCAGCGATCTGTCTATTTCGTTCATCCATAGTTGCCTGACTCCCCGTCGTGTAGATAACTA
CGATACGGGAGGGCTTACCATCTGGCCCCAGTGCTGCAATGATACCGCGAGACCCACGCTCACCGGCTCC
AGATTTATCAGCAATAAACCAGCCAGCCGGAAGGGCCGAGCGCAGAAGTGGTCCTGCAACTTTATCCGCC
TCCATCCAGTCTATTAATTGTTGCCGGGAAGCTAGAGTAAGTAGTTCGCCAGTTAATAGTTTGCGCAACG
TTGTTGCCATTGCTACAGGCATCGTGGTGTCACGCTCGTCGTTTGGTATGGCTTCATTCAGCTCCGGTTC
CCAACGATCAAGGCGAGTTACATGATCCCCCATGTTGTGCAAAAAAGCGGTTAGCTCCTTCGGTCCTCCG
ATCGTTGTCAGAAGTAAGTTGGCCGCAGTGTTATCACTCATGGTTATGGCAGCACTGCATAATTCTCTTA
CTGTCATGCCATCCGTAAGATGCTTTTCTGTGACTGGTGAGTACTCAACCAAGTCATTCTGAGAATAGTG
TATGCGGCGACCGAGTTGCTCTTGCCCGGCGTCAATACGGGATAATACCGCGCCACATAGCAGAACTTTA
AAAGTGCTCATCATTGGAAAACGTTCTTCGGGGCGAAAACTCTCAAGGATCTTACCGCTGTTGAGATCCA
GTTCGATGTAACCCACTCGTGCACCCAACTGATCTTCAGCATCTTTTACTTTCACCAGCGTTTCTGGGTG
AGCAAAAACAGGAAGGCAAAATGCCGCAAAAAAGGGAATAAGGGCGACACGGAAATGTTGAATACTCATA
CTCTTCCTTTTTCAATATTATTGAAGCATTTATCAGGGTTATTGTCTCATGAGCGGATACATATTTGAAT
GTATTTAGAAAAATAAACAAATAGGGGTTCCGCGCACATTTCCCCGAAAAGTGCCACCTGACGTCGACGG
ATCGGGAGATCTCCCGATCCCCTATGGTGCACTCTCAGTACAATCTGCTCTGATGCCGCATAGTTAAGCC
AGTATCTGCTCCCTGCTTGTGTGTTGGAGGTCGCTGAGTAGTGCGCGAGCAAAATTTAAGCTACAACAAG
GCAAGGCTTGACCGACAATTGCATGAAGAATCTGCTTAGGGTTAGGCGTTTTGCGCTGCTTCGCGATGTA
CGGGCCAGATATACGCGTT
Features (pLannotate 1.2.2; 19 found; start..end, strand, type, name):
      1..380     +  enhancer       CMV enhancer: human cytomegalovirus immediate early enhancer
    381..584     +  promoter       CMV promoter: human cytomegalovirus (CMV) immediate early promoter
    580..613     +  LTR            5' LTR (truncated) (fragment): truncated 5' long terminal repeat (LTR) from HIV-1
    629..647     +  promoter       T7 promoter: promoter for bacteriophage T7 RNA polymerase
   1794..1812    -  promoter       SP6 promoter: promoter for bacteriophage SP6 RNA polymerase
   1838..2062    +  polyA_signal   bGH poly(A) signal: bovine growth hormone polyadenylation signal
   2066..2087    +  promoter       SV40 promoter (fragment): SV40 enhancer and early promoter
   2108..2536    +  rep_origin     f1 ori (sequence partly withheld): f1 bacteriophage origin of replication; arrow indicates direction of (+) strand synthesis
   2550..2879    +  promoter       SV40 promoter: SV40 enhancer and early promoter
   2892..3050    +  CDS            ble (fragment): BLE_KLEPN - Experimental evidence at protein level: Swiss-Prot protein existence level 1. Binding protein with a strong affinity to the bleomycin family of antibiotics. Binds to CL990; an antimitotic-antibiotic compound. From Klebsiella pneumoniae.
   3045..3166    +  polyA_signal   SV40 poly(A) signal: SV40 polyadenylation signal
   3239..3255    -  protein_bind   lac operator: The lac repressor binds to the lac operator to inhibit transcription in E. coli. This inhibition can be relieved by adding lactose or isopropyl-β-D-thiogalactopyranoside (IPTG). lac repressor encoded by lacI
   3263..3293    -  promoter       lac promoter: promoter for the E. coli lac operon
   3308..3329    -  protein_bind   CAP binding site: CAP binding activates transcription in the presence of cAMP. E. coli catabolite activator protein
   3342..3434    -  CDS            lacI (fragment): lac repressor; lacI; The lac repressor binds to the lac operator to inhibit transcription in E. coli. This inhibition can be relieved by adding lactose or isopropyl-β-D-thiogalactopyranoside (IPTG).
   3617..4205    -  rep_origin     ori: high-copy-number ColE1/pMB1/pBR322/pUC origin of replication
   4376..5236    -  CDS            AmpR: β-lactamase; bla; confers resistance to ampicillin, carbenicillin, and related antibiotics
   5237..5341    -  promoter       AmpR promoter: bla
   5400..5452    -  misc_feature   bom (fragment): basis of mobility region from pBR322
