[The description below was written by a language model from this plasmid's Addgene catalogue record and pLannotate feature annotations shown in this document.]
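Description:
pCMV-S_DM is a 5.6 kb mammalian expression plasmid built on a pCMV backbone for transient production of the S_DM transposase, a synthetic coding sequence, in cultured mammalian cells. It is maintained in E. coli at high copy through a ColE1/pUC-type origin and selected with ampicillin via the β-lactamase gene and its native promoter. An f1 origin is also present, along with leftover lac promoter/operator, CAP site, lacI and bom fragments that are backbone remnants rather than functional parts of the design.

The expression cassette begins with the human cytomegalovirus immediate-early enhancer and promoter and ends with the bovine growth hormone polyadenylation signal. Between them, a T7 promoter upstream and a reverse-oriented SP6 promoter downstream flank an unannotated stretch of a little over 1.1 kb. This is the position where the transposase open reading frame would be expected, although the automated annotation did not recognise it, and the cloning sites are recorded as unknown. The phage promoters can serve as sequencing primer sites or for in vitro transcription. No epitope tag or reporter is annotated. Downstream, an SV40 early promoter is followed only by a short fragment of the bleomycin-resistance (ble) gene and an SV40 poly(A) signal, so the plasmid appears to lack an intact marker for selecting stable mammalian cell lines.

The construct comes from a survey that tested a large panel of DNA transposons for activity in human cells. In that context it would act as the helper plasmid supplying the transposase in trans, although the record does not describe a matching donor construct.
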