Addgene plasmid #217187: pCMV-S_DM
Purpose: Mammalian expression vector for expression of S_DM transposase (CMV promoter)
Depositing lab: Yong E Zhang. Depositing organization: Institute of Zoology, Chinese Academy of Sciences. Publication: Heterologous survey of 130 DNA transposons in human cells highlights their functional divergence and expands the genome engineering toolbox. Zhang T, Tan S, Tang N, Li Y, Zhang C, Sun J, Guo Y, Gao H, Cai Y, Sun W, Wang C, Fu L, Ma H, Wu Y, Hu X, Zhang X, Gee P, Yan W, Zhao Y, Chen Q, Guo B, Wang H, Zhang YE. Cell. 2024 Jul 11;187(14):3741-3760.e30. doi: 10.1016/j.cell.2024.05.007. Epub 2024 Jun 5. PubMed 38843831.
Backbone
  Vector backbone: pCMV
  Vector type: Mammalian Expression
Growth in bacteria
  Bacterial resistance: Ampicillin, 100 μg/mL
  Growth temperature: 37°C
  Growth strain: DH5alpha
  Copy number: High Copy
Gene/Insert
  Gene/Insert name: S_DM transposase
  Species: Synthetic
  Cloning method: Restriction Enzyme; 5′ cloning site Unknown (unknown if destroyed); 3′ cloning site Unknown (unknown if destroyed)
Terms and licenses: Academic/Nonprofit Terms; Industry Terms: Not Available to Industry
How to cite: pCMV-S_DM was a gift from Yong E Zhang (Addgene plasmid # 217187 ; http://n2t.net/addgene:217187 ; RRID:Addgene_217187)
